Addgene plasmid #26993: Psicheck2 COLIA1 full length 3'UTR
Depositing lab: Joan Massague. Depositing organization: Memorial Sloan-Kettering Cancer Center. Publication: Endogenous human microRNAs that suppress breast cancer metastasis. Tavazoie SF, Alarcon C, Oskarsson T, Padua D, Wang Q, Bos PD, Gerald WL, Massague J. Nature. 2008 Jan 10. 451(7175):147-52. 10.1038/nature06487 PubMed 18185580.
Backbone
  Vector backbone: psiCHECK-2
  Backbone manufacturer: Promega
  Backbone size w/o insert (bp): 6300
  Vector type: Mammalian Expression, Luciferase
Growth in bacteria
  Bacterial resistance: Ampicillin, 100 μg/mL
  Growth temperature: 37°C
  Growth strain: DH5alpha
  Copy number: High Copy
Gene/Insert
  Gene/Insert name: COL1A1 Full length 3' UTR (alt name: COL1A1)
  Species: H. sapiens (human)
  Insert size (bp): 1400
  Entrez Gene: COL1A1 (a.k.a. CAFYD, EDSARTH1, EDSC, OI1, OI2, OI3, OI4)
  Tag / fusion protein: Renilla Luciferase (N terminal on insert)
  Cloning method: Restriction Enzyme; 5′ cloning site XhoI (not destroyed); 3′ cloning site NotI (not destroyed)
  Sequencing primers: 5′ Rluc-F; 3′ psiCHECK2-R (CGAGGTCCGAAGACTCATTT)
Terms and licenses: Academic/Nonprofit Terms; Industry Terms: Not Available to Industry
Depositor comments: A single base pair mutation is present in the UTR insert that does not alter the miR-335 complementary motif.
How to cite: Psicheck2 COLIA1 full length 3'UTR was a gift from Joan Massague (Addgene plasmid # 26993 ; http://n2t.net/addgene:26993 ; RRID:Addgene_26993)
