[The description below was written by a language model from this plasmid's Addgene catalogue record.]
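Description:
Psicheck2 COLIA1 full length 3'UTR is a mammalian dual-luciferase reporter plasmid built on the commercial psiCHECK-2 backbone (about 6.3 kb without insert). It is maintained in E. coli as a high-copy plasmid under ampicillin selection. The insert is the full-length 3' untranslated region of human COL1A1 (type I collagen alpha-1 chain), roughly 1.4 kb. It was cloned between XhoI and NotI sites, both of which are retained, so that it lies immediately downstream of the Renilla luciferase coding sequence. The catalogue lists Renilla luciferase as an N-terminal "tag". Functionally, though, the UTR is not translated: it becomes the 3' UTR of the Renilla luciferase transcript.

Any post-transcriptional regulation acting on the COL1A1 3' UTR, such as microRNA-mediated repression or destabilisation, therefore shows up as a change in Renilla luciferase signal. The psiCHECK-2 design generally also carries an independently expressed firefly luciferase cassette on the same plasmid, which allows the Renilla signal to be normalised for transfection efficiency. The record itself does not list the promoters or other backbone features, and no feature table is provided.

The depositor notes a single base-pair mutation in the UTR insert that does not alter the miR-335 complementary motif. This indicates that the construct was intended for testing miR-335 targeting of COL1A1, consistent with the associated study on endogenous human microRNAs that suppress breast cancer metastasis. Typical use is transfection into mammalian cells with altered microRNA levels, followed by comparison of the normalised reporter output.
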