>Addgene plasmid #26993 | Psicheck2 COLIA1 full length 3'UTR | addgene partial sequence | sequence record 33218 | 26993 with psiCHECK2-R
ATGTAATGAAAATAAAGATATTTTATTGCGGCCAGCGGCCGCATGTTTGGGTCATTTCCACATGCTTTAT
TCCAGCAATCAAAATAATTAAAAACATCTCAAATTATTATACACATACAAAATAGGTACAGAGTCTTTTG
CTTCCTCCCACCCCTAGGGGGAAAAACTGCTTTGTGCTTTGGGAAGTTGTCTCTGAAACCCGGGGACAGA
GGACGCAGGACAGACTAGGAGGGAGCCGGGAGGATGGGCTGCAGCTGTGGAGGAGGGTTTCAGAGGAGAG
AGGTCGGAGAGCAGAGGCCTGAGAAGCCAGAGGCAGGTGGAGAGAGGGTGGAAAGTGAGCAGCGGGCTGG
GCTGGAGCCGCACACGCTCTCCTCCCATGTTAAATAGCGCCTTTAGAAAAATTCACAAGTCCCCATCCAC
AAAAAAAAAAAAAAAAAAAGAAAAATATCAAGGAATAAAAATAGACTTTGAACAAAAAGGAACATTTGCT
GGCCTGGGGGGGCATCTCAATTTCTATAGCACCAGTGATTCCCTCCCCACCCCACCCATCACATAGATGT
AGCACCTTTGGTATAAAATGGGGAGCCGCTTCCACCCTGCCCCCATCCCCGCCCCCAGGCAGTTGCCCCG
GTGACACATCAAGACAAGAACGAGGTAGTCTTTCAGCAACACAGTTACACAAGGAACAGAACAGTCTCTC
CCGCCCAGCCCTGCGGCACAAGGGATTGACACGCGTTCCCCAAATCCGATGTTTCTGCTTTG
